>Addgene plasmid #239322 | LentiCRISPR-B_2xsgRNAs_RBM7 (pAVA3250) | addgene full sequence | sequence record 479162 | Addgene NGS Result
TTAATGTAGTCTTATGCAATACTCTTGTAGTCTTGCAACATGGTAACGATGAGTTAGCAACATGCCTTAC
AAGGAGAGAAAAAGCACCGTGCATGCCGATTGGTGGAAGTAAGGTGGTACGATCGTGCCTTATTAGGAAG
GCAACAGACGGGTCTGACATGGATTGGACGAACCACTGAATTGCCGCATTGCAGAGATATTGTATTTAAG
TGCCTAGCTCGATACATAAACGGGTCTCTCTGGTTAGACCAGATCTGAGCCTGGGAGCTCTCTGGCTAAC
TAGGGAACCCACTGCTTAAGCCTCAATAAAGCTTGCCTTGAGTGCTTCAAGTAGTGTGTGCCCGTCTGTT
GTGTGACTCTGGTAACTAGAGATCCCTCAGACCCTTTTAGTCAGTGTGGAAAATCTCTAGCAGTGGCGCC
CGAACAGGGACTTGAAAGCGAAAGGGAAACCAGAGGAGCTCTCTCGACGCAGGACTCGGCTTGCTGAAGC
GCGCACGGCAAGAGGCGAGGGGCGGCGACTGGTGAGTACGCCAAAAATTTTGACTAGCGGAGGCTAGAAG
GAGAGAGATGGGTGCGAGAGCGTCAGTATTAAGCGGGGGAGAATTAGATCGCGATGGGAAAAAATTCGGT
TAAGGCCAGGGGGAAAGAAAAAATATAAATTAAAACATATAGTATGGGCAAGCAGGGAGCTAGAACGATT
CGCAGTTAATCCTGGCCTGTTAGAAACATCAGAAGGCTGTAGACAAATACTGGGACAGCTACAACCATCC
CTTCAGACAGGATCAGAAGAACTTAGATCATTATATAATACAGTAGCAACCCTCTATTGTGTGCATCAAA
GGATAGAGATAAAAGACACCAAGGAAGCTTTAGACAAGATAGAGGAAGAGCAAAACAAAAGTAAGACCAC
CGCACAGCAAGCGGCCGCTGATCTTCAGACCTGGAGGAGGAGATATGAGGGACAATTGGAGAAGTGAATT
ATATAAATATAAAGTAGTAAAAATTGAACCATTAGGAGTAGCACCCACCAAGGCAAAGAGAAGAGTGGTG
CAGAGAGAAAAAAGAGCAGTGGGAATAGGAGCTTTGTTCCTTGGGTTCTTGGGAGCAGCAGGAAGCACTA
TGGGCGCAGCGTCAATGACGCTGACGGTACAGGCCAGACAATTATTGTCTGGTATAGTGCAGCAGCAGAA
CAATTTGCTGAGGGCTATTGAGGCGCAACAGCATCTGTTGCAACTCACAGTCTGGGGCATCAAGCAGCTC
CAGGCAAGAATCCTGGCTGTGGAAAGATACCTAAAGGATCAACAGCTCCTGGGGATTTGGGGTTGCTCTG
GAAAACTCATTTGCACCACTGCTGTGCCTTGGAATGCTAGTTGGAGTAATAAATCTCTGGAACAGATTTG
GAATCACACGACCTGGATGGAGTGGGACAGAGAAATTAACAATTACACAAGCTTAATACACTCCTTAATT
GAAGAATCGCAAAACCAGCAAGAAAAGAATGAACAAGAATTATTGGAATTAGATAAATGGGCAAGTTTGT
GGAATTGGTTTAACATAACAAATTGGCTGTGGTATATAAAATTATTCATAATGATAGTAGGAGGCTTGGT
AGGTTTAAGAATAGTTTTTGCTGTACTTTCTATAGTGAATAGAGTTAGGCAGGGATATTCACCATTATCG
TTTCAGACCCACCTCCCAACCCCGAGGGGACCCAGAGAGGGCCTATTTCCCATGATTCCTTCATATTTGC
ATATACGATACAAGGCTGTTAGAGAGATAATTAGAATTAATTTGACTGTAAACACAAAGATATTAGTACA
AAATACGTGACGTAGAAAGTAATAATTTCTTGGGTAGTTTGCAGTTTTAAAATTATGTTTTAAAATGGAC
TATCATATGCTTACCGTAACTTGAAAGTATTTCGATTTCTTGGCTTTATATATCTTGTGGAAAGGACGAA
ACACCGCCTTTTCGAGCTTTTCCACCGTTTTAGAGCTAGAAATAGCAAGTTAAAATAAGGCTAGTCCGTT
ATCAACTTGAAAAAGTGGCACCGAGTCGGTGCTTTTTTGAATTCCTGCAGTATTTAGCATGCCCCACCCA
TCTGCAAGGCATTCTGGATAGTGTCAAAACAGCCGGAAATCAAGTCCGTTTATCTCAAACTTTAGCATTT
TGGGAATAAATGATATTTGCTATGCTGGTTAAATTAGATTTTAGTTAAATTTCCTGCTGAAGCTCTAGTA
CGATAAGCAACTTGACCTAAGTGTAAAGTTGAGACTTCCTTCAGGTTTATATAGCTTGTGCGCCGCTTGG
GTACCTCGTATGACAAACTGACATCTTGGTTTTAGAGCTAGAAATAGCAAGTTAAAATAAGGCTAGTCCG
TTATCAACTTGAAAAAGTGGCACCGAGTCGGTGCTTTTTTGAATTCTAGATCTTGAGACAAATGGCAGTA
TTCATCCACAATTTTAAAAGAAAAGGGGGGATTGGGGGGTACAGTGCAGGGGAAAGAATAGTAGACATAA
TAGCAACAGACATACAAACTAAAGAATTACAAAAACAAATTACAAAAATTCAAAATTTTCGGGTTTATTA
CAGGGACAGCAGAGATCCACTTTGGCGCCGGCTCGAGTGGCTCCGGTGCCCGTCAGTGGGCAGAGCGCAC
ATCGCCCACAGTCCCCGAGAAGTTGGGGGGAGGGGTCGGCAATTGAACCGGTGCCTAGAGAAGGTGGCGC
GGGGTAAACTGGGAAAGTGATGTCGTGTACTGGCTCCGCCTTTTTCCCGAGGGTGGGGGAGAACCGTATA
TAAGTGCAGTAGTCGCCGTGAACGTTCTTTTTCGCAACGGGTTTGCCGCCAGAACACAGGTGTCGTGACG
CGGGATCCGCCACCATGGATTACAAAGACGATGACGATAAGATGGCCCCAAAGAAGAAGCGGAAGGTCGG
TATCCACGGAGTCCCAGCAGCCGACAAGAAGTACAGCATCGGCCTGGACATCGGCACCAACTCTGTGGGC
TGGGCCGTGATCACCGACGAGTACAAGGTGCCCAGCAAGAAATTCAAGGTGCTGGGCAACACCGACCGGC
ACAGCATCAAGAAGAACCTGATCGGAGCCCTGCTGTTCGACAGCGGCGAAACAGCCGAGGCCACCCGGCT
GAAGAGAACCGCCAGAAGAAGATACACCAGACGGAAGAACCGGATCTGCTATCTGCAAGAGATCTTCAGC
AACGAGATGGCCAAGGTGGACGACAGCTTCTTCCACAGACTGGAAGAGTCCTTCCTGGTGGAAGAGGATA
AGAAGCACGAGCGGCACCCCATCTTCGGCAACATCGTGGACGAGGTGGCCTACCACGAGAAGTACCCCAC
CATCTACCACCTGAGAAAGAAACTGGTGGACAGCACCGACAAGGCCGACCTGCGGCTGATCTATCTGGCC
CTGGCCCACATGATCAAGTTCCGGGGCCACTTCCTGATCGAGGGCGACCTGAACCCCGACAACAGCGACG
TGGACAAGCTGTTCATCCAGCTGGTGCAGACCTACAACCAGCTGTTCGAGGAAAACCCCATCAACGCCAG
CGGCGTGGACGCCAAGGCCATCCTGTCTGCCAGACTGAGCAAGAGCAGACGGCTGGAAAATCTGATCGCC
CAGCTGCCCGGCGAGAAGAAGAATGGCCTGTTCGGAAACCTGATTGCCCTGAGCCTGGGCCTGACCCCCA
ACTTCAAGAGCAACTTCGACCTGGCCGAGGATGCCAAACTGCAGCTGAGCAAGGACACCTACGACGACGA
CCTGGACAACCTGCTGGCCCAGATCGGCGACCAGTACGCCGACCTGTTTCTGGCCGCCAAGAACCTGTCC
GACGCCATCCTGCTGAGCGACATCCTGAGAGTGAACACCGAGATCACCAAGGCCCCCCTGAGCGCCTCTA
TGATCAAGAGATACGACGAGCACCACCAGGACCTGACCCTGCTGAAAGCTCTCGTGCGGCAGCAGCTGCC
TGAGAAGTACAAAGAGATTTTCTTCGACCAGAGCAAGAACGGCTACGCCGGCTACATTGACGGCGGAGCC
AGCCAGGAAGAGTTCTACAAGTTCATCAAGCCCATCCTGGAAAAGATGGACGGCACCGAGGAACTGCTCG
TGAAGCTGAACAGAGAGGACCTGCTGCGGAAGCAGCGGACCTTCGACAACGGCAGCATCCCCCACCAGAT
CCACCTGGGAGAGCTGCACGCCATTCTGCGGCGGCAGGAAGATTTTTACCCATTCCTGAAGGACAACCGG
GAAAAGATCGAGAAGATCCTGACCTTCCGCATCCCCTACTACGTGGGCCCTCTGGCCAGGGGAAACAGCA
GATTCGCCTGGATGACCAGAAAGAGCGAGGAAACCATCACCCCCTGGAACTTCGAGGAAGTGGTGGACAA
GGGCGCTTCCGCCCAGAGCTTCATCGAGCGGATGACCAACTTCGATAAGAACCTGCCCAACGAGAAGGTG
CTGCCCAAGCACAGCCTGCTGTACGAGTACTTCACCGTGTATAACGAGCTGACCAAAGTGAAATACGTGA
CCGAGGGAATGAGAAAGCCCGCCTTCCTGAGCGGCGAGCAGAAAAAGGCCATCGTGGACCTGCTGTTCAA
GACCAACCGGAAAGTGACCGTGAAGCAGCTGAAAGAGGACTACTTCAAGAAAATCGAGTGCTTCGACTCC
GTGGAAATCTCCGGCGTGGAAGATCGGTTCAACGCCTCCCTGGGCACATACCACGATCTGCTGAAAATTA
TCAAGGACAAGGACTTCCTGGACAATGAGGAAAACGAGGACATTCTGGAAGATATCGTGCTGACCCTGAC
ACTGTTTGAGGACAGAGAGATGATCGAGGAACGGCTGAAAACCTATGCCCACCTGTTCGACGACAAAGTG
ATGAAGCAGCTGAAGCGGCGGAGATACACCGGCTGGGGCAGGCTGAGCCGGAAGCTGATCAACGGCATCC
GGGACAAGCAGTCCGGCAAGACAATCCTGGATTTCCTGAAGTCCGACGGCTTCGCCAACAGAAACTTCAT
GCAGCTGATCCACGACGACAGCCTGACCTTTAAAGAGGACATCCAGAAAGCCCAGGTGTCCGGCCAGGGC
GATAGCCTGCACGAGCACATTGCCAATCTGGCCGGCAGCCCCGCCATTAAGAAGGGCATCCTGCAGACAG
TGAAGGTGGTGGACGAGCTCGTGAAAGTGATGGGCCGGCACAAGCCCGAGAACATCGTGATCGAAATGGC
CAGAGAGAACCAGACCACCCAGAAGGGACAGAAGAACAGCCGCGAGAGAATGAAGCGGATCGAAGAGGGC
ATCAAAGAGCTGGGCAGCCAGATCCTGAAAGAACACCCCGTGGAAAACACCCAGCTGCAGAACGAGAAGC
TGTACCTGTACTACCTGCAGAATGGGCGGGATATGTACGTGGACCAGGAACTGGACATCAACCGGCTGTC
CGACTACGATGTGGACCATATCGTGCCTCAGAGCTTTCTGAAGGACGACTCCATCGACAACAAGGTGCTG
ACCAGAAGCGACAAGAACCGGGGCAAGAGCGACAACGTGCCCTCCGAAGAGGTCGTGAAGAAGATGAAGA
ACTACTGGCGGCAGCTGCTGAACGCCAAGCTGATTACCCAGAGAAAGTTCGACAATCTGACCAAGGCCGA
GAGAGGCGGCCTGAGCGAACTGGATAAGGCCGGCTTCATCAAGAGACAGCTGGTGGAAACCCGGCAGATC
ACAAAGCACGTGGCACAGATCCTGGACTCCCGGATGAACACTAAGTACGACGAGAATGACAAGCTGATCC
GGGAAGTGAAAGTGATCACCCTGAAGTCCAAGCTGGTGTCCGATTTCCGGAAGGATTTCCAGTTTTACAA
AGTGCGCGAGATCAACAACTACCACCACGCCCACGACGCCTACCTGAACGCCGTCGTGGGAACCGCCCTG
ATCAAAAAGTACCCTAAGCTGGAAAGCGAGTTCGTGTACGGCGACTACAAGGTGTACGACGTGCGGAAGA
TGATCGCCAAGAGCGAGCAGGAAATCGGCAAGGCTACCGCCAAGTACTTCTTCTACAGCAACATCATGAA
CTTTTTCAAGACCGAGATTACCCTGGCCAACGGCGAGATCCGGAAGCGGCCTCTGATCGAGACAAACGGC
GAAACCGGGGAGATCGTGTGGGATAAGGGCCGGGATTTTGCCACCGTGCGGAAAGTGCTGAGCATGCCCC
AAGTGAATATCGTGAAAAAGACCGAGGTGCAGACAGGCGGCTTCAGCAAAGAGTCTATCCTGCCCAAGAG
GAACAGCGATAAGCTGATCGCCAGAAAGAAGGACTGGGACCCTAAGAAGTACGGCGGCTTCGACAGCCCC
ACCGTGGCCTATTCTGTGCTGGTGGTGGCCAAAGTGGAAAAGGGCAAGTCCAAGAAACTGAAGAGTGTGA
AAGAGCTGCTGGGGATCACCATCATGGAAAGAAGCAGCTTCGAGAAGAATCCCATCGACTTTCTGGAAGC
CAAGGGCTACAAAGAAGTGAAAAAGGACCTGATCATCAAGCTGCCTAAGTACTCCCTGTTCGAGCTGGAA
AACGGCCGGAAGAGAATGCTGGCCTCTGCCGGCGAACTGCAGAAGGGAAACGAACTGGCCCTGCCCTCCA
AATATGTGAACTTCCTGTACCTGGCCAGCCACTATGAGAAGCTGAAGGGCTCCCCCGAGGATAATGAGCA
GAAACAGCTGTTTGTGGAACAGCACAAGCACTACCTGGACGAGATCATCGAGCAGATCAGCGAGTTCTCC
AAGAGAGTGATCCTGGCCGACGCTAATCTGGACAAAGTGCTGTCCGCCTACAACAAGCACCGGGATAAGC
CCATCAGAGAGCAGGCCGAGAATATCATCCACCTGTTTACCCTGACCAATCTGGGAGCCCCTGCCGCCTT
CAAGTACTTTGACACCACCATCGACCGGAAGAGGTACACCAGCACCAAAGAGGTGCTGGACGCCACCCTG
ATCCACCAGAGCATCACCGGCCTGTACGAGACACGGATCGACCTGTCTCAGCTGGGAGGCGACAAGCGTC
CTGCTGCTACTAAGAAAGCTGGTCAAGCTAAGAAAAAGAAAGCTAGCGGCAGCGGCGCCACCAACTTCAG
CCTGCTGAAGCAGGCCGGCGACGTGGAGGAGAACCCCGGCCCCATGGCCAAGCCTTTGTCTCAAGAAGAA
TCCACCCTCATTGAAAGAGCAACGGCTACAATCAACAGCATCCCCATCTCTGAAGACTACAGCGTCGCCA
GCGCAGCTCTCTCTAGCGACGGCCGCATCTTCACTGGTGTCAATGTATATCATTTTACTGGGGGACCTTG
TGCAGAACTCGTGGTGCTGGGCACTGCTGCTGCTGCGGCAGCTGGCAACCTGACTTGTATCGTCGCGATC
GGAAATGAGAACAGGGGCATCTTGAGCCCCTGCGGACGGTGCCGACAGGTGCTTCTCGATCTGCATCCTG
GGATCAAAGCCATAGTGAAGGACAGTGATGGACAGCCGACGGCAGTTGGGATTCGTGAATTGCTGCCCTC
TGGTTATGTGTGGGAGGGCTAAACGCGTTAAGTCGACAATCAACCTCTGGATTACAAAATTTGTGAAAGA
TTGACTGGTATTCTTAACTATGTTGCTCCTTTTACGCTATGTGGATACGCTGCTTTAATGCCTTTGTATC
ATGCTATTGCTTCCCGTATGGCTTTCATTTTCTCCTCCTTGTATAAATCCTGGTTGCTGTCTCTTTATGA
GGAGTTGTGGCCCGTTGTCAGGCAACGTGGCGTGGTGTGCACTGTGTTTGCTGACGCAACCCCCACTGGT
TGGGGCATTGCCACCACCTGTCAGCTCCTTTCCGGGACTTTCGCTTTCCCCCTCCCTATTGCCACGGCGG
AACTCATCGCCGCCTGCCTTGCCCGCTGCTGGACAGGGGCTCGGCTGTTGGGCACTGACAATTCCGTGGT
GTTGTCGGGGAAATCATCGTCCTTTCCTTGGCTGCTCGCCTGTGTTGCCACCTGGATTCTGCGCGGGACG
TCCTTCTGCTACGTCCCTTCGGCCCTCAATCCAGCGGACCTTCCTTCCCGCGGCCTGCTGCCGGCTCTGC
GGCCTCTTCCGCGTCTTCGCCTTCGCCCTCAGACGAGTCGGATCTCCCTTTGGGCCGCCTCCCCGCGTCG
ACTTTAAGACCAATGACTTACAAGGCAGCTGTAGATCTTAGCCACTTTTTAAAAGAAAAGGGGGGACTGG
AAGGGCTAATTCACTCCCAACGAAGACAAGATCTGCTTTTTGCTTGTACTGGGTCTCTCTGGTTAGACCA
GATCTGAGCCTGGGAGCTCTCTGGCTAACTAGGGAACCCACTGCTTAAGCCTCAATAAAGCTTGCCTTGA
GTGCTTCAAGTAGTGTGTGCCCGTCTGTTGTGTGACTCTGGTAACTAGAGATCCCTCAGACCCTTTTAGT
CAGTGTGGAAAATCTCTAGCAGTACGTATAGTAGTTCATGTCATCTTATTATTCAGTATTTATAACTTGC
AAAGAAATGAATATCAGAGAGTGAGAGGAACTTGTTTATTGCAGCTTATAATGGTTACAAATAAAGCAAT
AGCATCACAAATTTCACAAATAAAGCATTTTTTTCACTGCATTCTAGTTGTGGTTTGTCCAAACTCATCA
ATGTATCTTATCATGTCTGGCTCTAGCTATCCCGCCCCTAACTCCGCCCATCCCGCCCCTAACTCCGCCC
AGTTCCGCCCATTCTCCGCCCCATGGCTGACTAATTTTTTTTATTTATGCAGAGGCCGAGGCCGCCTCGG
CCTCTGAGCTATTCCAGAAGTAGTGAGGAGGCTTTTTTGGAGGCCTAGGGACGTACCCAATTCGCCCTAT
AGTGAGTCGTATTACGCGCGCTCACTGGCCGTCGTTTTACAACGTCGTGACTGGGAAAACCCTGGCGTTA
CCCAACTTAATCGCCTTGCAGCACATCCCCCTTTCGCCAGCTGGCGTAATAGCGAAGAGGCCCGCACCGA
TCGCCCTTCCCAACAGTTGCGCAGCCTGAATGGCGAATGGG
[124 nt withheld, positions 9072-9195]
C
[91 nt withheld, positions 9197-9287]
A
[49 nt withheld, positions 9289-9337]
CCTTTGACGTTGGAGTCCACGTTCTTT
[37 nt withheld, positions 9365-9401]
ACCCTATCTCGGTCTATTCTTTTGATTTATAAGGGATTTTGCCGATTTCGGCCTATTGGTTAAAAAATGA
GCTGATTTAACAAAAATTTAACGCGAATTTTAACAAAATATTAACGCTTACAATTTAGGTGGCACTTTTC
GGGGAAATGTGCGCGGAACCCCTATTTGTTTATTTTTCTAAATACATTCAAATATGTATCCGCTCATGAG
ACAATAACCCTGATAAATGCTTCAATAATATTGAAAAAGGAAGAGTATGAGTATTCAACATTTCCGTGTC
GCCCTTATTCCCTTTTTTGCGGCATTTTGCCTTCCTGTTTTTGCTCACCCAGAAACGCTGGTGAAAGTAA
AAGATGCTGAAGATCAGTTGGGTGCACGAGTGGGTTACATCGAACTGGATCTCAACAGCGGTAAGATCCT
TGAGAGTTTTCGCCCCGAAGAACGTTTTCCAATGATGAGCACTTTTAAAGTTCTGCTATGTGGCGCGGTA
TTATCCCGTATTGACGCCGGGCAAGAGCAACTCGGTCGCCGCATACACTATTCTCAGAATGACTTGGTTG
AGTACTCACCAGTCACAGAAAAGCATCTTACGGATGGCATGACAGTAAGAGAATTATGCAGTGCTGCCAT
AACCATGAGTGATAACACTGCGGCCAACTTACTTCTGACAACGATCGGAGGACCGAAGGAGCTAACCGCT
TTTTTGCACAACATGGGGGATCATGTAACTCGCCTTGATCGTTGGGAACCGGAGCTGAATGAAGCCATAC
CAAACGACGAGCGTGACACCACGATGCCTGTAGCAATGGCAACAACGTTGCGCAAACTATTAACTGGCGA
ACTACTTACTCTAGCTTCCCGGCAACAATTAATAGACTGGATGGAGGCGGATAAAGTTGCAGGACCACTT
CTGCGCTCGGCCCTTCCGGCTGGCTGGTTTATTGCTGATAAATCTGGAGCCGGTGAGCGTGGGTCTCGCG
GTATCATTGCAGCACTGGGGCCAGATGGTAAGCCCTCCCGTATCGTAGTTATCTACACGACGGGGAGTCA
GGCAACTATGGATGAACGAAATAGACAGATCGCTGAGATAGGTGCCTCACTGATTAAGCATTGGTAACTG
TCAGACCAAGTTTACTCATATATACTTTAGATTGATTTAAAACTTCATTTTTAATTTAAAAGGATCTAGG
TGAAGATCCTTTTTGATAATCTCATGACCAAAATCCCTTAACGTGAGTTTTCGTTCCACTGAGCGTCAGA
CCCCGTAGAAAAGATCAAAGGATCTTCTTGAGATCCTTTTTTTCTGCGCGTAATCTGCTGCTTGCAAACA
AAAAAACCACCGCTACCAGCGGTGGTTTGTTTGCCGGATCAAGAGCTACCAACTCTTTTTCCGAAGGTAA
CTGGCTTCAGCAGAGCGCAGATACCAAATACTGTTCTTCTAGTGTAGCCGTAGTTAGGCCACCACTTCAA
GAACTCTGTAGCACCGCCTACATACCTCGCTCTGCTAATCCTGTTACCAGTGGCTGCTGCCAGTGGCGAT
AAGTCGTGTCTTACCGGGTTGGACTCAAGACGATAGTTACCGGATAAGGCGCAGCGGTCGGGCTGAACGG
GGGGTTCGTGCACACAGCCCAGCTTGGAGCGAACGACCTACACCGAACTGAGATACCTACAGCGTGAGCT
ATGAGAAAGCGCCACGCTTCCCGAAGGGAGAAAGGCGGACAGGTATCCGGTAAGCGGCAGGGTCGGAACA
GGAGAGCGCACGAGGGAGCTTCCAGGGGGAAACGCCTGGTATCTTTATAGTCCTGTCGGGTTTCGCCACC
TCTGACTTGAGCGTCGATTTTTGTGATGCTCGTCAGGGGGGCGGAGCCTATGGAAAAACGCCAGCAACGC
GGCCTTTTTACGGTTCCTGGCCTTTTGCTGGCCTTTTGCTCACATGTTCTTTCCTGCGTTATCCCCTGAT
TCTGTGGATAACCGTATTACCGCCTTTGAGTGAGCTGATACCGCTCGCCGCAGCCGAACGACCGAGCGCA
GCGAGTCAGTGAGCGAGGAAGCGGAAGAGCGCCCAATACGCAAACCGCCTCTCCCCGCGCGTTGGCCGAT
TCATTAATGCAGCTGGCACGACAGGTTTCCCGACTGGAAAGCGGGCAGTGAGCGCAACGCAATTAATGTG
AGTTAGCTCACTCATTAGGCACCCCAGGCTTTACACTTTATGCTTCCGGCTCGTATGTTGTGTGGAATTG
TGAGCGGATAACAATTTCACACAGGAAACAGCTATGACCATGATTACGCCAAGCGCGCAATTAACCCTCA
CTAAAGGGAACAAAAGCTGGAGCTGCAAGC
Features (pLannotate 1.2.2; 30 found; start..end, strand, type, name):
      5..231     +  promoter       RSV promoter: Rous sarcoma virus enhancer/promoter
    232..412     +  LTR            5' LTR (truncated): truncated 5' long terminal repeat (LTR) from HIV-1
    459..584     +  misc_feature   HIV-1 Ψ: packaging signal of human immunodeficiency virus type 1
    568..931     +  CDS            HIV-1 gag (fragment): gag protein from human immunodeficiency virus 1; gag
   1077..1310    +  misc_feature   RRE: The Rev response element (RRE) of HIV-1 allows for Rev-dependent mRNA export from the nucleus to the cytoplasm.
   1687..1713    +  CDS            Rev (fragment): human immunodeficiency virus 1 (HIV-1) Rev protein; rev; enhances nuclear export of unspliced and incompletely spliced viral mRNAs
   1717..1957    +  promoter       U6 promoter: RNA polymerase III promoter for human U6 snRNA
   1987..2062    +  misc_RNA       gRNA scaffold: guide RNA scaffold for the Streptococcus pyogenes CRISPR/Cas9 system
   2339..2414    +  misc_RNA       gRNA scaffold: guide RNA scaffold for the Streptococcus pyogenes CRISPR/Cas9 system
   2462..2579    +  misc_feature   cPPT/CTS: central polypurine tract and central termination sequence of HIV-1
   2648..2859    +  promoter       EF-1α core promoter: core promoter for human elongation factor EF-1α
   2963..4564    +  CDS            Cas9(N): N-terminal portion of Streptococcus pyogenes Cas9 (Zetsche et al., 2015)
   4565..7063    +  CDS            Cas9(C): C-terminal portion of Streptococcus pyogenes Cas9 (Zetsche et al., 2015)
   7184..7582    +  CDS            BSD: blasticidin S deaminase; Aspergillus terreus BSD; confers resistance to blasticidin
   7598..8186    +  misc_feature   WPRE: woodchuck hepatitis virus posttranscriptional regulatory element
   8237..8256    +  misc_feature   cPPT/CTS (fragment): central polypurine tract and central termination sequence of HIV-1
   8258..8491    +  LTR            3' LTR (ΔU3): self-inactivating 3' long terminal repeat (LTR) from HIV-1
   8569..8690    +  polyA_signal   SV40 poly(A) signal: SV40 polyadenylation signal
   8730..8865    +  rep_origin     SV40 ori: SV40 origin of replication
   8886..8904    -  promoter       T7 promoter: promoter for bacteriophage T7 RNA polymerase
   8912..9067    +  CDS            lacZα (fragment): LacZα fragment of β-galactosidase; lacZ fragment
   9072..9500    +  rep_origin     f1 ori (sequence partly withheld): f1 bacteriophage origin of replication; arrow indicates direction of (+) strand synthesis
   9553..9657    +  promoter       AmpR promoter: bla
   9658..10518   +  CDS            AmpR: β-lactamase; bla; confers resistance to ampicillin, carbenicillin, and related antibiotics
  10689..11277   +  rep_origin     ori: high-copy-number ColE1/pMB1/pBR322/pUC origin of replication
  11460..11552   +  CDS            lacI (fragment): lac repressor; lacI; The lac repressor binds to the lac operator to inhibit transcription in E. coli. This inhibition can be relieved by adding lactose or isopropyl-β-D-thiogalactopyranoside (IPTG).
  11565..11586   +  protein_bind   CAP binding site: CAP binding activates transcription in the presence of cAMP. E. coli catabolite activator protein
  11601..11631   +  promoter       lac promoter: promoter for the E. coli lac operon
  11635..11657   +  protein_bind   lac operator (fragment): The lac repressor binds to the lac operator to inhibit transcription in E. coli. This inhibition can be relieved by adding lactose or isopropyl-β-D-thiogalactopyranoside (IPTG). lac repressor encoded by lacI
  11700..11718   +  promoter       T3 promoter: promoter for bacteriophage T3 RNA polymerase
