[The description below was written by a language model from this plasmid's Addgene catalogue record and pLannotate feature annotations shown in this document.]
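Description:
LentiCRISPR-B_2xsgRNAs_RBM7 (pAVA3250) is an all-in-one lentiviral CRISPR vector built on the LentiCRISPR-B backbone to disrupt the human RBM7 gene with two guide RNAs at once. It is a third-generation-style transfer plasmid. An RSV promoter fused to a truncated HIV-1 5' LTR drives production of the viral genomic RNA, which carries the Ψ packaging signal, a gag fragment, the Rev response element and a cPPT/CTS. The genome ends in a self-inactivating ΔU3 3' LTR, followed by an SV40 polyadenylation signal. In bacteria the plasmid is maintained at high copy through a ColE1/pUC-type origin and selected with ampicillin. The backbone also carries an f1 origin, an SV40 origin and residual lac, T7 and T3 elements.

The payload has two parts. Upstream, a human U6 promoter drives sgRNA1, and according to the catalogue entry a 7SK promoter drives sgRNA2. Each guide is joined to a Streptococcus pyogenes gRNA scaffold. The feature table shows both scaffolds but does not annotate the 7SK promoter, which presumably lies in the unannotated interval between them. Using two different Pol III promoters reduces repeated sequence in the vector. Downstream, an EF-1α core promoter expresses S. pyogenes Cas9, which is annotated as contiguous N- and C-terminal portions. Cas9 is linked through a P2A peptide, stated in the record but not annotated, to blasticidin S deaminase. Transduced cells can therefore be selected with blasticidin while producing both proteins from one transcript, and a WPRE enhances its expression. The associated publication concerns human pathways acting on nuclear non-coding RNAs, which is consistent with use of this vector for RBM7 knockout in human cells.
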