Addgene plasmid #239322: LentiCRISPR-B_2xsgRNAs_RBM7 (pAVA3250)
Purpose: Lentiviral vector expressing Cas9-P2A-Blasticidin and two sgRNAs targeting RBM7
Depositing lab: Andrei Alexandrov. Depositing organization: Clemson University. Publication: Identification of human pathways acting on nuclear non-coding RNAs using the Mirror forward genetic approach. Che R, Panah M, Mirani B, Knowles K, Ostapovich A, Majumdar D, Chen X, DeSimone J, White W, Noonan M, Luo H, Alexandrov A. Nat Commun. 2025 May 22;16(1):4741. doi: 10.1038/s41467-025-59998-3. PubMed 40399278.
Backbone
  Vector backbone: LentiCRISPR-B
  Vector type: Lentiviral, CRISPR
  Selectable markers: Blasticidin
Growth in bacteria
  Bacterial resistance: Ampicillin, 100 μg/mL
  Growth temperature: 37°C
  Growth strain: NEB Stable
  Copy number: High Copy
Gene/Insert
  Gene/Insert name: U6-driven sgRNA1 and 7SK-driven sgRNA2 targeting RBM7
  gRNA/shRNA sequence: sgRNA1: CCTTTTCGAGCTTTTCCACC/sgRNA2: TATGACAAACTGACATCTTG
  Species: H. sapiens (human)
  Entrez Gene: RBM7
  Cloning method: Gibson Cloning
  Sequencing primers: 5′ CGTGACGTAGAAAGTAATAATTTCTTGGGTAG
Terms and licenses: Academic/Nonprofit Terms; Industry Terms: Not Available to Industry
Depositor comments: Please visit https://doi.org/10.1101/2024.09.26.615073 for bioRxiv preprint.
How to cite: LentiCRISPR-B_2xsgRNAs_RBM7 (pAVA3250) was a gift from Andrei Alexandrov (Addgene plasmid # 239322 ; http://n2t.net/addgene:239322 ; RRID:Addgene_239322)
